>Addgene plasmid #101804 | pCRRNA-G10-R0 | addgene full sequence | sequence record 197167 | Addgene NGS Result
CCGTAACCTGTCGGATCACCGGAAAGGACCCGTAAAGTGATAATGATTATCATCTACATATCACAACGTG
CGTGGAGGGTCTAGGGCGGCGGATTTGTCCTACTCAGGAGAGCGTTCACCGACAAACAACAGATAAAACG
AAAGGCCCAGTCTTTCGACTGAGCCTTTCGTTTTATTTGATGCCTCTAGCACGCGTACCATGGGATCCTA
TTTCTTAATAACTAAAAATATGGTATAATACTCTTAATAAATGCAGTAATACAGGGGCTTTTCAAGACTG
AAGTCTAGCTGAGACAAATAGTGCGATTACGAAATTTTTTAGACAAAAATAGTCTACGAGGTTTTAGAGC
TATGCTGTTTTGAATGGTCCCAAAACCCTTCACCTTGTGGTGCTTGAGAGAATTTGGTTTTAGAGCTATG
CTGTTTTGAATGGTCCCAAAACATCGCACATCCTGGTCGCGACATTAAGAGTGTTTTAGAGCTATGCTGT
TTTGAATGGTCCCAAAACTTCAGCACACTGAGACTTGTTGAGTTGAATTCATGAGTATTAAGTATTGTTT
TATGGCTGATAAATTTCTTTGAATTTCTCCTTGATTATTTGTTATAAAAGTTATAAAATAATCTTGTTGG
AACCATTCAAAACAGCATAGCAAGTTAAAATAAGGCTAGTCCGTTATCAACTTGAAAAAGTGGCACCGAG
TCGGTGCTTTTTTTGATACTTCTATTCTACTCTGACTGCAAACCAAAAAAACAAGCGCTTTCAAAACGCT
TGTTTTATCATTTTTAGGGAAATTAATCTCTTAATCCTTTTATCATTCTACATTTAGGCGCTGCCATCTT
AAGACGAAAGGGCCTCGTGATACGCCTATTTTTATAGGTTAATGTCATGATAATAATGGTTTCTTAGACG
TCGGAATTGCCAGCTGGGGCGCCCTCTGGTAAGGTTGGGAAGCCCTGCAAAGTAAACTGGATGGCTTTCT
TGCCGCCAAGGATCTGATGGCGCAGGGGATCAAGATCTGATCAAGAGACAGGATGAGGATCGTTTCGCAT
GATTGAACAAGATGGATTGCACGCAGGTTCTCCGGCCGCTTGGGTGGAGAGGCTATTCGGCTATGACTGG
GCACAACAGACAATCGGCTGCTCTGATGCCGCCGTGTTCCGGCTGTCAGCGCAGGGGCGCCCGGTTCTTT
TTGTCAAGACCGACCTGTCCGGTGCCCTGAATGAACTGCAGGACGAGGCAGCGCGGCTATCGTGGCTGGC
CACGACGGGCGTTCCTTGCGCAGCTGTGCTCGACGTTGTCACTGAAGCGGGAAGGGACTGGCTGCTATTG
GGCGAAGTGCCGGGGCAGGATCTCCTGTCATCTCACCTTGCTCCTGCCGAGAAAGTATCCATCATGGCTG
ATGCAATGCGGCGGCTGCATACGCTTGATCCGGCTACCTGCCCATTCGACCACCAAGCGAAACATCGCAT
CGAGCGAGCACGTACTCGGATGGAAGCCGGTCTTGTCGATCAGGATGATCTGGACGAAGAGCATCAGGGG
CTCGCGCCAGCCGAACTGTTCGCCAGGCTCAAGGCGCGCATGCCCGACGGCGAGGATCTCGTCGTGACCC
ATGGCGATGCCTGCTTGCCGAATATCATGGTGGAAAATGGCCGCTTTTCTGGATTCATCGACTGTGGCCG
GCTGGGTGTGGCGGACCGCTATCAGGACATAGCGTTGGCTACCCGTGATATTGCTGAAGAGCTTGGCGGC
GAATGGGCTGACCGCTTCCTCGTGCTTTACGGTATCGCCGCTCCCGATTCGCAGCGCATCGCCTTCTATC
GCCTTCTTGACGAGTTCTTCTGAGCGGGACTCTGGGGTTCGAGAGCTCGCTTGGACTCCTGTTGATAGAT
CCAGTAATGACCTCAGAACTCCATCTGGATTTGTTCAGAACGCTCGGTTGCCGCCGGGCGTTTTTTATTG
GTGAGAATCCAAGCACTAGTCATGACCAAAATCCCTTAACGTGAGTTTTCGTTCCACTGAGCGTCAGACC
CCGTAGAAAAGATCAAAGGATCTTCTTGAGATCCTTTTTTTCTGCGCGTAATCTGCTGCTTGCAAACAAA
AAAACCACCGCTACCAGCGGTGGTTTGTTTGCCGGATCAAGAGCTACCAACTCTTTTTCCGAAGGTAACT
GGCTTCAGCAGAGCGCAGATACCAAATACTGTCCTTCTAGTGTAGCCGTAGTTAGGCCACCACTTCAAGA
ACTCTGTAGCACCGCCTACATACCTCGCTCTGCTAATCCTGTTACCAGTGGCTGCTGCCAGTGGCGATAA
GTCGTGTCTTACCGGGTTGGACTCAAGACGATAGTTACCGGATAAGGCGCAGCGGTCGGGCTGAACGGGG
GGTTCGTGCACACAGCCCAGCTTGGAGCGAACGACCTACACCGAACTGAGATACCTACAGCGTGAGCTAT
GAGAAAGCGCCACGCTTCCCGAAGGGAGAAAGGCGGACAGGTATCCGGTAAGCGGCAGGGTCGGAACAGG
AGAGCGCACGAGGGAGCTTCCAGGGGGAAACGCCTGGTATCTTTATAGTCCTGTCGGGTTTCGCCACCTC
TGACTTGAGCGTCGATTTTTGTGATGCTCGTCAGGGGGGCGGAGCCTATGGAAAAACGCCAGCAACGCGG
CCTTTTTACGGTTCCTGGCCTTTTGCTGGCCTTTTGCTCACATGTTCTTTCCTGCGTTATCCCCTGATTC
TGTGGATAACCGTATTACCGCCTTTGAGTGAGCTGATACCGCTCGCCGCAGCCGAACGCCCCAAAAAGCC
TCGCTTTCAGCACCTGTCGTTTCCTTTCTTTTCAGAGGGTATTTTAAATAAAAACATTAAGTTATGACGA
AGAAGAACGGGAACGCCTTAAACCGGAAAATTTTCATAAATAGCGAAAACCCGCGAGGTCGCCGCC
Features (pLannotate 1.2.2; 11 found; start..end, strand, type, name):
     93..179     -  terminator     rrnB T1 terminator: Escherichia coli rrnB; transcription terminator T1 from the E. coli rrnB gene
    209..340     +  misc_feature   crRNA leader: crRNA leader sequence for the Streptococcus pyogenes CRISPR/Cas system
    341..376     +  repeat_region  DR: direct repeat for the Streptococcus pyogenes CRISPR/Cas system
    407..442     +  repeat_region  DR: direct repeat for the Streptococcus pyogenes CRISPR/Cas system
    473..508     +  repeat_region  DR: direct repeat for the Streptococcus pyogenes CRISPR/Cas system
    629..707     +  misc_RNA       tracrRNA: trans-activating CRISPR RNA for the Streptococcus pyogenes CRISPR/Cas9 system
    898..1017    +  CDS            tnpA (fragment): TN5P_ECOLX - Also known as tnp. Experimental evidence at protein level: Swiss-Prot protein existence level 1. Mediates transposition of transposon Tn5 by a 'cut and paste' mechanism. First, the monomeric transposase binds the 19 bp inverted DNA repeats flanking the transposon. Then, dimerization of the DNA- bound transposase creates a synaptic DNA complex. After nicking of the first DNA strand, excision of the transposon proceeds through a series of intermediates. The transposase then mediates the insertion of the transposon at a new site by strand transfer. The activity of the wild- type tran
   1049..1840    +  CDS            neo: KKA2_KLEPN - Also known as kan, nptII. Experimental evidence at protein level: Swiss-Prot protein existence level 1. Resistance to kanamycin, neomycin, paromomycin, ribostamycin, butirosin and gentamicin B. From Klebsiella pneumoniae.
   1874..1968    +  terminator     lambda t0 terminator: transcription terminator from phage lambda
   2056..2644    +  rep_origin     ori: high-copy-number ColE1/pMB1/pBR322/pUC origin of replication
   2791..78      +  misc_feature   cos (fragment) (across the origin): lambda cos site; allows packaging into phage lambda particles
