[The description below was written by a language model from this plasmid's Addgene catalogue record and pLannotate feature annotations shown in this document.]
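Description:
pCRRNA-G10-R0 is a small (about 2.9 kb) bacterial CRISPR plasmid built on the pCRRNAcos backbone and designed to deliver a two-spacer Streptococcus pyogenes CRISPR array for dCas9-mediated gene knockdown. It replicates from a high-copy ColE1/pUC-type origin and is selected with kanamycin through the neo (nptII) gene, which is preceded by a residual fragment of the Tn5 transposase and followed by the lambda t0 terminator. A partial lambda cos site spans the sequence origin. In its complete form this element allows packaging into phage lambda particles, which explains the "cos" in the backbone name.

The payload is a native-style CRISPR locus. The S. pyogenes crRNA leader, which corresponds to the listed Spy 1049 promoter region, drives an array of three direct repeats. The repeats bracket two spacers of roughly 30 nt, one directed against sfGFP and one against mCherry. A tracrRNA is encoded downstream on the same plasmid, so the array transcript can be processed into mature crRNAs. An rrnB T1 terminator lies upstream of the array in the opposite orientation and probably insulates it. No Cas9 or dCas9 coding sequence is annotated, so the protein must be supplied by the host strain or by another construct.

The stated purpose is to repress mCherry and GFP independently and with different strengths. The "G10-R0" label appears to denote a particular combination of GFP and RFP guide variants, though the record does not define this nomenclature. The construct belongs to a study on tuning how strongly dCas9 blocks transcription in order to achieve graded, low-noise knockdown of bacterial genes.
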