Addgene plasmid #101804: pCRRNA-G10-R0
Purpose: Repress mCherry and GFP independently, with different strengths
Depositing lab: David Bikard & Sven van Teeffelen. Depositing organization: Institut Pasteur. Publication: Tuning dCas9's ability to block transcription enables robust, noiseless knockdown of bacterial genes. Vigouroux A, Oldewurtel E, Cui L, Bikard D, van Teeffelen S. Mol Syst Biol. 2018 Mar 8;14(3):e7899. PubMed 29519933.
Backbone
  Vector backbone: pCRRNAcos
  Backbone size w/o insert (bp): 2870
  Vector type: CRISPR, Synthetic Biology
Growth in bacteria
  Bacterial resistance: Kanamycin, 50 μg/mL
  Growth temperature: 37°C
  Growth strain: DH5alpha
  Copy number: High Copy
Gene/Insert
  Gene/Insert name: crRNAs targeting GFP and mCherry
  gRNA/shRNA sequence: sfGFP crRNA: CCTTCACCTTGTGGTGCTTGAGAGAATTTG; mCherry crRNA: ATCGCACATCCTGGTCGCGACATTAAGAGT
  Species: Synthetic
  Promoter: Spy 1049
  Cloning method: Restriction Enzyme; 5′ cloning site Unknown (unknown if destroyed); 3′ cloning site Unknown (unknown if destroyed)
  Sequencing primers: 5′ TTACTTTGCAGGGCTTCCCAACC; 3′ TTTGATGCCTCTAGCACGCG
Terms and licenses: Academic/Nonprofit Terms; Industry Terms: Not Available to Industry
How to cite: pCRRNA-G10-R0 was a gift from David Bikard & Sven van Teeffelen (Addgene plasmid # 101804 ; http://n2t.net/addgene:101804 ; RRID:Addgene_101804)
